>Addgene plasmid #106304 | pMXS-IRES-Blast SHMT1 | addgene full sequence | sequence record 230318 | Addgene NGS Result
CCCGAAAAGTGCCACCTGCATAATGAAAGACCCCACCTGTAGGTTTGGCAAGCTAGCTTAAGTAACGCCA
TTTTGCAAGGCATGGAAAAATACATAACTGAGAATAGAAAAGTTCAGATCAAGGTCAGGAACAGATGGAA
CAGCTGAATATGGGCCAAACAGGATATCTGTGGTAAGCAGTTCCTGCCCCGGCTCAGGGCCAAGAACAGA
TGGAACAGCTGAATATGGGCCAAACAGGATATCTGTGGTAAGCAGTTCCTGCCCCGGCTCAGGGCCAAGA
ACAGATGGTCCCCAGATGCGGTCCAGCCCTCAGCAGTTTCTAGAGAACCATCAGATGTTTCCAGGGTGCC
CCAAGGACCTGAAATGACCCTGTGCCTTATTTGAACTAACCAATCAGTTCGCTTCTCGCTTCTGTTCGCG
CGCTTCTGCTCCCCGAGCTCAATAAAAGAGCCCACAACCCCTCACTCGGCGCGCCAGTCCTCCGATTGAC
TGAGTCGCCCGGGTACCCGTGTATCCAATAAACCCTCTTGCAGTTGCATCCGACTTGTGGTCTCGCTGTT
CCTTGGGAGGGTCTCCTCTGAGTGATTGACTACCCGTCAGCGGGGGTCTTTCATTTGGGGGCTCGTCCGG
GATCGGGAGACCCCTGCCCAGGGACCACCGACCCACCACCGGGAGGTAAGCTGGCCAGCAACTTATCTGT
GTCTGTCCGATTGTCTAGTGTCTATGACTGATTTTATGCGCCTGCGTCGGTACTAGTTAGCTAACTAGCT
CTGTATCTGGCGGACCCGTGGTGGAACTGACGAGTTCGGAACACCCGGCCGCAACCCTGGGAGACGTCCC
AGGGACTTCGGGGGCCGTTTTTGTGGCCCGACCTGAGTCCAAAAATCCCGATCGTTTTGGACTCTTTGGT
GCACCCCCCTAATAGGAGGGATATGTGGTTCTGGTAGGAGACGAGAACCTAAAACAGTTCCCGCCTCCGT
CTGAATTTTTGCTTTCGGTTTGGGACCGAAGCCGCGCCGCGCGTCTTGTCTGCTGCAGCATCGTTCTGTG
TTGTCTCTGTCTGACTGTGTTTCTGTATTTGTCTGAAAATTAGGGCCAGACTGTTACCACTCCCTTAAGT
TTGACCTTAGGTCACTGGAAAGATGTCGAGCGGATCGCTCACAACCAGTCGGTAGATGTCAAGAAGAGAC
GTTGGGTTACCTTCTGCTCTGCAGAATGGCCAACCTTTAACGTCGGATGGCCGCGAGACGGCACCTTTAA
CCGAGACCTCATCACCCAGGTTAAGATCAAGGTCTTTTCACCTGGCCCGCATGGACACCCAGACCAGGTC
CCCTACATCGTGACCTGGGAAGCCTTGGCTTTTGACCCCCCTCCCTGGGTCAAGCCCTTTGTACACCCTA
AGCCTCCGCCTCCTCTTCCTCCATCCGCCCCGTCTCTCCCCCTTGAACCTCCTCGTTCGACCCCGCCTCG
ATCCTCCCTTTATCCAGCCCTCACTCCTTCTCTAGGCGCCCCCATATGGCCATATGAGATCTTATATGGG
GCACCCCCGCCCCTTGTAAACTTCCCTGACCCTGACATGACAAGAGTTACTAACAGCCCCTCTCTCCAAG
CTCACTTACAGGCTCTCTACTTAGTCCAGCACGAAGTCTGGAGACCTCTGGCGGCAGCCTACCAAGAACA
ACTGGACCGACCGGTGGTACCTCACCCTTACCGAGTCGGCGACACAGTGTGGGTCCGCCGACACCAGACT
AAGAACCTAGAACCTCGCTGGAAAGGACCTTACACAGTCCTGCTGACCACCCCCACCGCCCTCAAAGTAG
ACGGCATCGCAGCTTGGATACACGCCGCCCACGTGAAGGCTGCCGACCCCGGGGGTGGACCATCCTCTAG
ACTGCCGGATCTAGCTAGTTAATTAAGGATCCCAGTGTGGTGGTACGGGAATTCACCATGACAATGCCGG
TCAACGGTGCGCATAAAGACGCAGATCTGTGGTCATCTCACGACAAGATGCTTGCTCAACCACTCAAAGA
TAGTGACGTGGAAGTCTATAACATCATCAAGAAAGAAAGTAATAGGCAGAGAGTAGGACTTGAACTCATC
GCCAGTGAAAACTTCGCGAGCAGGGCCGTCCTTGAGGCTCTCGGGTCCTGCCTTAACAATAAGTATTCCG
AGGGCTATCCTGGTCAACGATACTACGGAGGCACCGAGTTCATCGACGAGCTGGAAACTCTCTGTCAAAA
ACGCGCTTTGCAGGCGTACAAACTTGACCCACAATGCTGGGGGGTGAACGTGCAGCCGTATAGCGGAAGT
CCGGCCAATTTCGCAGTTTATACGGCTTTGGTTGAACCTCACGGGAGGATAATGGGATTGGACCTTCCCG
ATGGGGGTCACTTGACCCATGGTTTTATGACTGATAAGAAGAAGATTTCCGCAACGAGCATTTTTTTCGA
AAGCATGCCTTACAAGGTAAATCCAGATACGGGCTATATAAACTACGATCAATTGGAGGAGAATGCTCGC
CTGTTTCACCCCAAGCTCATAATAGCGGGGACCTCCTGCTATAGTCGAAATCTCGAATATGCTCGACTCC
GCAAGATCGCCGATGAAAATGGTGCGTATCTTATGGCTGACATGGCGCACATCAGCGGCCTGGTTGCGGC
TGGCGTTGTTCCCAGTCCGTTTGAGCACTGCCACGTGGTAACAACCACGACCCATAAGACACTCCGCGGG
TGTAGAGCAGGGATGATCTTTTACAGAAAGGGTGTAAAGAGCGTTGATCCGAAGACAGGTAAAGAAATTC
TTTACAACCTCGAATCCCTCATTAACTCTGCGGTATTCCCCGGACTTCAGGGAGGACCCCACAACCACGC
CATAGCAGGTGTCGCCGTAGCGCTTAAGCAAGCAATGACACTTGAGTTTAAAGTTTATCAACACCAGGTC
GTTGCAAACTGCCGGGCTTTGTCTGAAGCGCTGACTGAGTTGGGTTACAAGATTGTGACTGGGGGAAGTG
ATAACCACTTGATCTTGGTGGATCTGCGGTCCAAGGGTACGGATGGAGGACGCGCCGAAAAAGTGCTGGA
AGCCTGTTCCATTGCGTGTAATAAAAACACTTGTCCAGGCGATAGGAGTGCACTGAGACCCTCAGGACTG
CGGTTGGGAACGCCGGCTTTGACATCCAGGGGACTCCTGGAGAAAGATTTCCAAAAGGTAGCCCATTTTA
TCCACCGGGGCATCGAACTGACCCTGCAAATACAAAGCGATACGGGGGTCCGCGCCACTTTGAAAGAATT
TAAAGAGAGACTTGCTGGAGATAAATATCAAGCGGCTGTCCAGGCCCTTAGGGAGGAGGTTGAATCTTTC
GCTAGCCTGTTCCCCCTGCCTGGATTGCCAGATTTTTAACTCGAGGGCCGGCGCGCCGCGGCCGCTACGT
AAATTCCGCCCCCCCCCCCCCTCTCCCTCCCCCCCCCCTAACGTTACTGGCCGAAGCCGCTTGGAATAAG
GCCGGTGTGCGTTTGTCTATATGTTATTTTCCACCATATTGCCGTCTTTTGGCAATGTGAGGGCCCGGAA
ACCTGGCCCTGTCTTCTTGACGAGCATTCCTAGGGGTCTTTCCCCTCTCGCCAAAGGAATGCAAGGTCTG
TTGAATGTCGTGAAGGAAGCAGTTCCTCTGGAAGCTTCTTGAAGACAAACAACGTCTGTAGCGACCCTTT
GCAGGCAGCGGAACCCCCCACCTGGCGACAGGTGCCTCTGCGGCCAAAAGCCACGTGTATAAGATACACC
TGCAAAGGCGGCACAACCCCAGTGCCACGTTGTGAGTTGGATAGTTGTGGAAAGAGTCAAATGGCTCTCC
TCAAGCGTATTCAACAAGGGGCTGAAGGATGCCCAGAAGGTACCCCATTGTATGGGATCTGATCTGGGGC
CTCGGTGCACATGCTTTACATGTGTTTAGTCGAGGTTAAAAAAACGTCTAGGCCCCCCGAACCACGGGGA
CGTGGTTTTCCTTTGAAAAACACGATGATAATATGGCCACAACCATGGTTCCTTTGTCTCAAGAAGAATC
CACCCTCATTGAAAGAGCAACGGCTACAATCAACAGCATCCCCATCTCTGAAGACTACAGCGTCGCCAGC
GCAGCTCTCTCTAGCGACGGCCGCATCTTCACTGGTGTCAATGTATATCATTTTACTGGGGGACCTTGTG
CAGAACTCGTGGTGCTGGGCACTGCTGCTGCTGCGGCAGCTGGCAACCTGACTTGTATCGTCGCGATCGG
AAATGAGAACAGGGGCATCTTGAGCCCCTGCGGACGGTGCCGACAGGTGCTTCTCGATCTGCATCCTGGG
ATCAAAGCCATAGTGAAGGACAGTGATGGACAGCCGACGGCAGTTGGGATTCGTGAATTGCTGCCCTCTG
GTTATGTGTGGGAGGGCTAAGTCGACGATAAAATAAAAGATTTTATTTAGTCTCCAGAAAAAGGGGGGAA
TGAAAGACCCCACCTGTAGGTTTGGCAAGCTAGCTTAAGTAACGCCATTTTGCAAGGCATGGAAAAATAC
ATAACTGAGAATAGAGAAGTTCAGATCAAGGTCAGGAACAGATGGAACAGCTGAATATGGGCCAAACAGG
ATATCTGTGGTAAGCAGTTCCTGCCCCGGCTCAGGGCCAAGAACAGATGGAACAGCTGAATATGGGCCAA
ACAGGATATCTGTGGTAAGCAGTTCCTGCCCCGGCTCAGGGCCAAGAACAGATGGTCCCCAGATGCGGTC
CAGCCCTCAGCAGTTTCTAGAGAACCATCAGATGTTTCCAGGGTGCCCCAAGGACCTGAAATGACCCTGT
GCCTTATTTGAACTAACCAATCAGTTCGCTTCTCGCTTCTGTTCGCGCGCTTCTGCTCCCCGAGCTCAAT
AAAAGAGCCCACAACCCCTCACTCGGGGCGCCAGTCCTCCGATTGACTGAGTCGCCCGGGTACCCGTGTA
TCCAATAAACCCTCTTGCAGTTGCATCCGACTTGTGGTCTCGCTGTTCCTTGGGAGGGTCTCCTCTGAGT
GATTGACTACCCGTCAGCGGGGGTCTTTCACATGCAGCATGTATCAAAATTAATTTGGTTTTTTTTCTTA
AGTATTTACATTAAATGGCCATAGTTGCATTAATGAATCGGCCAACGCGCGGGGAGAGGCGGTTTGCGTA
TTGGGCGCTCTTCCGCTTCCTCGCTCACTGACTCGCTGCGCTCGGTCGTTCGGCTGCGGCGAGCGGTATC
AGCTCACTCAAAGGCGGTAATACGGTTATCCACAGAATCAGGGGATAACGCAGGAAAGAACATGTGAGCA
AAAGGCCAGCAAAAGGCCAGGAACCGTAAAAAGGCCGCGTTGCTGGCGTTTTTCCATAGGCTCCGCCCCC
CTGACGAGCATCACAAAAATCGACGCTCAAGTCAGAGGTGGCGAAACCCGACAGGACTATAAAGATACCA
GGCGTTTCCCCCTGGAAGCTCCCTCGTGCGCTCTCCTGTTCCGACCCTGCCGCTTACCGGATACCTGTCC
GCCTTTCTCCCTTCGGGAAGCGTGGCGCTTTCTCATAGCTCACGCTGTAGGTATCTCAGTTCGGTGTAGG
TCGTTCGCTCCAAGCTGGGCTGTGTGCACGAACCCCCCGTTCAGCCCGACCGCTGCGCCTTATCCGGTAA
CTATCGTCTTGAGTCCAACCCGGTAAGACACGACTTATCGCCACTGGCAGCAGCCACTGGTAACAGGATT
AGCAGAGCGAGGTATGTAGGCGGTGCTACAGAGTTCTTGAAGTGGTGGCCTAACTACGGCTACACTAGAA
GAACAGTATTTGGTATCTGCGCTCTGCTGAAGCCAGTTACCTTCGGAAAAAGAGTTGGTAGCTCTTGATC
CGGCAAACAAACCACCGCTGGTAGCGGTGGTTTTTTTGTTTGCAAGCAGCAGATTACGCGCAGAAAAAAA
GGATCTCAAGAAGATCCTTTGATCTTTTCTACGGGGTCTGACGCTCAGTGGAACGAAAACTCACGTTAAG
GGATTTTGGTCATGAGATTATCAAAAAGGATCTTCACCTAGATCCTTTTGCGGCCGGCCGCAAATCAATC
TAAAGTATATATGAGTAAACTTGGTCTGACAGTTACCAATGCTTAATCAGTGAGGCACCTATCTCAGCGA
TCTGTCTATTTCGTTCATCCATAGTTGCCTGACTCCCCGTCGTGTAGATAACTACGATACGGGAGGGCTT
ACCATCTGGCCCCAGTGCTGCAATGATACCGCGAGACCCACGCTCACCGGCTCCAGATTTATCAGCAATA
AACCAGCCAGCCGGAAGGGCCGAGCGCAGAAGTGGTCCTGCAACTTTATCCGCCTCCATCCAGTCTATTA
ATTGTTGCCGGGAAGCTAGAGTAAGTAGTTCGCCAGTTAATAGTTTGCGCAACGTTGTTGCCATTGCTAC
AGGCATCGTGGTGTCACGCTCGTCGTTTGGTATGGCTTCATTCAGCTCCGGTTCCCAACGATCAAGGCGA
GTTACATGATCCCCCATGTTGTGCAAAAAAGCGGTTAGCTCCTTCGGTCCTCCGATCGTTGTCAGAAGTA
AGTTGGCCGCAGTGTTATCACTCATGGTTATGGCAGCACTGCATAATTCTCTTACTGTCATGCCATCCGT
AAGATGCTTTTCTGTGACTGGTGAGTACTCAACCAAGTCATTCTGAGAATAGTGTATGCGGCGACCGAGT
TGCTCTTGCCCGGCGTCAATACGGGATAATACCGCGCCACATAGCAGAACTTTAAAAGTGCTCATCATTG
GAAAACGTTCTTCGGGGCGAAAACTCTCAAGGATCTTACCGCTGTTGAGATCCAGTTCGATGTAACCCAC
TCGTGCACCCAACTGATCTTCAGCATCTTTTACTTTCACCAGCGTTTCTGGGTGAGCAAAAACAGGAAGG
CAAAATGCCGCAAAAAAGGGAATAAGGGCGACACGGAAATGTTGAATACTCATACTCTTCCTTTTTCAAT
ATTATTGAAGCATTTATCAGGGTTATTGTCTCATGAGCGGATACATATTTGAATGTATTTAGAAAAATAA
ACAAATAGGGGTTCCGCGCACATTTC
Features (pLannotate 1.2.2; 14 found; start..end, strand, type, name):
     22..615     +  LTR            LTR: long terminal repeat from Moloney murine leukemia virus
    678..877     +  misc_feature   MMLV Ψ: packaging signal of Moloney murine leukemia virus (MMLV)
    929..1017    +  misc_feature   MESV Ψ (fragment): packaging signal of murine embryonic stem cell virus
   1094..1510    +  CDS            gag (truncated): truncated Moloney murine leukemia virus (MMLV) gag gene lacking the start codon
   1520..1894    +  misc_feature   pol region: Moloney murine leukemia virus (MMLV) pol region containing the splice acceptor site
   1948..3396    +  CDS            SHMT1: GLYC_HUMAN - Experimental evidence at protein level: Swiss-Prot protein existence level 1. Interconversion of serine and glycine (PubMed:8505317, PubMed:24698160). From Homo sapiens (Human).
   3559..4021    +  misc_feature   IRES: internal ribosome entry site (IRES) of the encephalomyocarditis virus (EMCV)
   4041..4430    +  CDS            BSD: blasticidin S deaminase; Aspergillus terreus BSD; confers resistance to blasticidin
   4479..4600    +  LTR            3' LTR (ΔU3) (fragment): self-inactivating 3' long terminal repeat (LTR) from Moloney murine leukemia virus
   4601..5070    +  LTR            LTR: long terminal repeat from Moloney murine leukemia virus
   5136..5188    -  CDS            lacI (fragment): lac repressor; lacI; The lac repressor binds to the lac operator to inhibit transcription in E. coli. This inhibition can be relieved by adding lactose or isopropyl-β-D-thiogalactopyranoside (IPTG).
   5371..5959    -  rep_origin     ori: high-copy-number ColE1/pMB1/pBR322/pUC origin of replication
   6123..6983    -  CDS            AmpR: β-lactamase; bla; confers resistance to ampicillin, carbenicillin, and related antibiotics
   6984..7088    -  promoter       AmpR promoter: bla
