[The description below was written by a language model from this plasmid's Addgene catalogue record and pLannotate feature annotations shown in this document.]
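Description:
pMXS-IRES-Blast SHMT1 is a Moloney murine leukemia virus-based retroviral vector for stable expression of human serine hydroxymethyltransferase 1 (SHMT1) in mammalian cells. SHMT1 interconverts serine and glycine. The plasmid is about 7.1 kb and is propagated in E. coli through a high-copy ColE1/pUC-type origin and an ampicillin resistance gene (β-lactamase) driven by its own bla promoter. A short lacI fragment near the origin appears to be a non-functional backbone remnant.

The retroviral cassette is bounded by MMLV long terminal repeats. The 5′ LTR is followed by the MMLV packaging signal (Ψ), a fragment annotated as MESV Ψ, a truncated gag lacking its start codon, and a pol region carrying the splice acceptor. These elements together support efficient packaging of the genomic RNA and expression of the downstream insert. No separate internal promoter is annotated, so transcription is presumably driven from the 5′ LTR.

The SHMT1 coding sequence was cloned between EcoRI and XhoI sites, which are retained. It lies upstream of an EMCV internal ribosome entry site and the blasticidin S deaminase gene (BSD). Both proteins are therefore translated from a single bicistronic transcript, so blasticidin selection enriches for cells that also express SHMT1. The 3′ end is annotated partly as a ΔU3 fragment and partly as a standard MMLV LTR, and the record does not establish whether the vector is self-inactivating. No epitope tag is annotated on the insert.

Because gag, pol and env are not supplied intact, virus must be produced in packaging cells that provide them in trans. The stated purpose is simply to express SHMT1. The associated publication concerns serine catabolism and mitochondrial translation.
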