Addgene plasmid #106304: pMXS-IRES-Blast SHMT1
Purpose: Express SHMT1
Depositing lab: Richard Possemato. Depositing organization: NYU Grossman School of Medicine. Publication: Serine Catabolism by SHMT2 Is Required for Proper Mitochondrial Translation Initiation and Maintenance of Formylmethionyl-tRNAs. Minton DR, Nam M, McLaughlin DJ, Shin J, Bayraktar EC, Alvarez SW, Sviderskiy VO, Papagiannakopoulos T, Sabatini DM, Birsoy K, Possemato R. Mol Cell. 2018 Feb 15;69(4):610-621.e5. doi: 10.1016/j.molcel.2018.01.024. PubMed 29452640.
Backbone
  Vector backbone: pMXS-IRES-blast
  Backbone size w/o insert (bp): 5500
  Total vector size (bp): 7000
  Vector type: Mammalian Expression, Retroviral
  Selectable markers: Blasticidin
Growth in bacteria
  Bacterial resistance: Ampicillin, 100 μg/mL
  Growth temperature: 37°C
  Growth strain: NEB Stable
  Copy number: High Copy
Gene/Insert
  Gene/Insert name: serine hydroxymethyltransferase 1 (alt name: SHMT1)
  Species: H. sapiens (human)
  Insert size (bp): 1518
  Entrez Gene: SHMT1 (a.k.a. CSHMT, SHMT)
  Cloning method: Restriction Enzyme; 5′ cloning site EcoRI (not destroyed); 3′ cloning site XhoI (not destroyed)
  Sequencing primers: 5′ AGTAGACGGCATCGCAGCTTGGATA; 3′ GGC GGA ATT TAC GTA GCG GCC
Terms and licenses: Academic/Nonprofit Terms; Industry Terms: Not Available to Industry
How to cite: pMXS-IRES-Blast SHMT1 was a gift from Richard Possemato (Addgene plasmid # 106304 ; http://n2t.net/addgene:106304 ; RRID:Addgene_106304)
