>Addgene plasmid #106304 | pMXS-IRES-Blast SHMT1 | depositor partial sequence | sequence record 201281 | Insert
ACCATGACAATGCCGGTCAACGGTGCGCATAAAGACGCAGATCTGTGGTCATCTCACGACAAGATGCTTG
CTCAACCACTCAAAGATAGTGACGTGGAAGTCTATAACATCATCAAGAAAGAAAGTAATAGGCAGAGAGT
AGGACTTGAACTCATCGCCAGTGAAAACTTCGCGAGCAGGGCCGTCCTTGAGGCTCTCGGGTCCTGCCTT
AACAATAAGTATTCCGAGGGCTATCCTGGTCAACGATACTACGGAGGCACCGAGTTCATCGACGAGCTGG
AAACTCTCTGTCAAAAACGCGCTTTGCAGGCGTACAAACTTGACCCACAATGCTGGGGGGTGAACGTGCA
GCCGTATAGCGGAAGTCCGGCCAATTTCGCAGTTTATACGGCTTTGGTTGAACCTCACGGGAGGATAATG
GGATTGGACCTTCCCGATGGGGGTCACTTGACCCATGGTTTTATGACTGATAAGAAGAAGATTTCCGCAA
CGAGCATTTTTTTCGAAAGCATGCCTTACAAGGTAAATCCAGATACGGGCTATATAAACTACGATCAATT
GGAGGAGAATGCTCGCCTGTTTCACCCCAAGCTCATAATAGCGGGGACCTCCTGCTATAGTCGAAATCTC
GAATATGCTCGACTCCGCAAGATCGCCGATGAAAATGGTGCGTATCTTATGGCTGACATGGCGCACATCA
GCGGCCTGGTTGCGGCTGGCGTTGTTCCCAGTCCGTTTGAGCACTGCCACGTGGTAACAACCACGACCCA
TAAGACACTCCGCGGGTGTAGAGCAGGGATGATCTTTTACAGAAAGGGTGTAAAGAGCGTTGATCCGAAG
ACAGGTAAAGAAATTCTTTACAACCTCGAATCCCTCATTAACTCTGCGGTATTCCCCGGACTTCAGGGAG
GACCCCACAACCACGCCATAGCAGGTGTCGCCGTAGCGCTTAAGCAAGCAATGACACTTGAGTTTAAAGT
TTATCAACACCAGGTCGTTGCAAACTGCCGGGCTTTGTCTGAAGCGCTGACTGAGTTGGGTTACAAGATT
GTGACTGGGGGAAGTGATAACCACTTGATCTTGGTGGATCTGCGGTCCAAGGGTACGGATGGAGGACGCG
CCGAAAAAGTGCTGGAAGCCTGTTCCATTGCGTGTAATAAAAACACTTGTCCAGGCGATAGGAGTGCACT
GAGACCCTCAGGACTGCGGTTGGGAACGCCGGCTTTGACATCCAGGGGACTCCTGGAGAAAGATTTCCAA
AAGGTAGCCCATTTTATCCACCGGGGCATCGAACTGACCCTGCAAATACAAAGCGATACGGGGGTCCGCG
CCACTTTGAAAGAATTTAAAGAGAGACTTGCTGGAGATAAATATCAAGCGGCTGTCCAGGCCCTTAGGGA
GGAGGTTGAATCTTTCGCTAGCCTGTTCCCCCTGCCTGGATTGCCAGATTTTTAA
